Addgene plasmid #118994: pFGL1269R
Purpose: Marker fusion of Bar:mCherry (without start codon)
Depositing lab: Naweed Naqvi. Depositing organization: Temasek Life Sciences Laboratory. Publication: Cellular Dynamics and Genomic Identity of Centromeres in Cereal Blast Fungus. Yadav V, Yang F, Reza MH, Liu S, Valent B, Sanyal K, Naqvi NI. MBio. 2019 Jul 30;10(4). pii: mBio.01581-19. doi: 10.1128/mBio.01581-19. PubMed 31363034.
Backbone
  Vector backbone: pFGL815N
  Backbone manufacturer: Naweed Lab
  Backbone size w/o insert (bp): 6845
  Total vector size (bp): 8096
  Modifications to backbone: Insertion of Bar:mCherry (without ATG)
  Vector type: Fungal expression
  Selectable markers: Basta
Growth in bacteria
  Bacterial resistance: Kanamycin, 50 μg/mL
  Growth temperature: 37°C
  Growth strain: DH5alpha
  Copy number: High Copy
Gene/Insert
  Gene/Insert name: Bar:mCherry
  Species: Synthetic
  Insert size (bp): 1266
  Promoter: promoter less
  Cloning method: Restriction Enzyme; 5′ cloning site Kpn I (not destroyed); 3′ cloning site BamH I (not destroyed)
  Sequencing primers: 5′ CTCggtaccAGCCCAGAACGACGCCCG; 3′ CGCGGATCCTTACTTGTACAGCTCGTCCATGC
Terms and licenses: Academic/Nonprofit Terms; Industry Terms: Not Available to Industry
How to cite: pFGL1269R was a gift from Naweed Naqvi (Addgene plasmid # 118994 ; http://n2t.net/addgene:118994 ; RRID:Addgene_118994)
