[The description below was written by a language model from this plasmid's Addgene catalogue record and pLannotate feature annotations shown in this document.]
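Description:
pFGL1269R is a fungal expression and transformation vector built on the pFGL815N backbone, into which a promoterless Bar:mCherry marker fusion of about 1.3 kb was inserted between KpnI and BamHI sites that both remain intact. The feature table shows the layout of a pCAMBIA-style binary T-DNA vector. Nopaline-type left and right border repeats flank the cargo region. The backbone carries the pVS1 oriV with its RepA replication and StaA stability proteins, elements that normally support maintenance in Agrobacterium. It also has a ColE1/pMB1-type high-copy origin with the pBR322 bom site for propagation in E. coli. Bacterial selection is by kanamycin through an aphA-3 type aminoglycoside phosphotransferase located outside the borders.

The payload is a single continuous reading frame. The Streptomyces hygroscopicus bar gene encodes phosphinothricin acetyltransferase, which confers resistance to Basta/bialaphos. Here it lacks its start codon (it is annotated as a fragment) and is joined directly to the red fluorescent protein mCherry. The fusion sits within remnants of a pUC18/19 multiple cloning site and a lacZα fragment. A CaMV polyadenylation signal lies near the left border, on the opposite strand.

Because the cassette has neither a promoter nor an ATG, it can only be expressed if placed in frame behind an upstream coding sequence or other translated element. This suggests use as a building block for cloning sequences of interest upstream, so that one fusion provides both herbicide selection and red fluorescence in transformed fungi. The record does not spell out a specific workflow. The associated publication concerns centromere biology in the cereal blast fungus. The sequenced record (8,098 nt) agrees closely with the stated total size of 8,096 bp.
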