Features (pLannotate 1.2.2; 16 found; start..end, strand, type, name):
      6..23      +  misc_feature   MCS (fragment): pUC18/19 multiple cloning site
     24..568     +  CDS            BlpR (fragment): phosphinothricin acetyltransferase; Streptomyces hygroscopicus bar; confers resistance to bialophos or phosphinothricin
    567..1274    +  CDS            mCherry: mCherry is a basic (constitutively fluorescent) red fluorescent protein published in 2004, derived from Discosoma sp.. It is reported to be a very rapidly-maturing monomer with low acid sensitivity.
   1290..1319    +  misc_feature   MCS (fragment): pUC18/19 multiple cloning site
   1322..1476    +  CDS            lacZα (fragment): LacZα fragment of β-galactosidase; lacZ fragment
   1542..1566    +  misc_feature   RB T-DNA repeat: right border repeat from nopaline C58 T-DNA
   1906..2307    +  CDS            Y4CG_SINFN (fragment): Protein inferred from homology: Swiss-Prot protein existence level 3. From Sinorhizobium fredii (strain NBRC 101917 / NGR234).
   2867..3496    +  CDS            pVS1 StaA: stability protein from the Pseudomonas plasmid pVS1 (Heeb et al., 2000)
   3925..4998    +  CDS            pVS1 RepA: replication protein from the Pseudomonas plasmid pVS1 (Heeb et al., 2000)
   5064..5258    +  rep_origin     pVS1 oriV: origin of replication for the Pseudomonas plasmid pVS1 (Heeb et al., 2000)
   5461..5500    +  CDS            rop (fragment): Rop protein, which maintains plasmids at low copy number; rop
   5602..5742    +  misc_feature   bom: basis of mobility region from pBR322
   5928..6516    -  rep_origin     ori: high-copy-number ColE1/pMB1/pBR322/pUC origin of replication
   6603..7397    -  CDS            KanR: aminoglycoside phosphotransferase; aphA-3; confers resistance to kanamycin
   7822..7846    +  misc_feature   LB T-DNA repeat: left border repeat from nopaline C58 T-DNA
   7924..8098    -  polyA_signal   CaMV poly(A) signal: cauliflower mosaic virus polyadenylation signal
>Addgene plasmid #118994 | pFGL1269R | addgene full sequence | sequence record 232217 | Addgene NGS Result
CTCGAGAATTCGAGCTCGGTACCAGCCCAGAACGACGCCCGGCCGACATCCGCCGTGCCACCGAGGCGGA
CATGCCGGCGGTCTGCACCATCGTCAACCACTACATCGAGACAAGCACGGTCAACTTCCGTACCGAGCCG
CAGGAACCGCAGGAGTGGACGGACGACCTCGTCCGTCTGCGGGAGCGCTATCCCTGGCTCGTCGCCGAGG
TGGACGGCGAGGTCGCCGGCATCGCCTACGCGGGTCCCTGGAAGGCACGCAACGCCTACGACTGGACGGC
CGAATCGACCGTGTACGTCTCCCCCCGCCACCAGCGGACGGGACTGGGCTCCACGCTCTACACCCACCTG
CTGAAGTCCCTGGAGGCACAGGGCTTCAAGAGCGTGGTCGCTGTCATCGGGCTGCCCAACGACCCGAGCG
TGCGCATGCACGAGGCGCTCGGATATGCCCCCCGCGGCATGCTGCGGGCGGCCGGCTTCAAGCACGGGAA
CTGGCATGACGTGGGTTTCTGGCAGCTGGACTTCAGCCTGCCGGTTCCGCCCCGTCCGGTCCTGCCCGTC
ACCGAGATTGTGAGCAAGGGCGAGGAGGATAACATGGCCATCATCAAGGAGTTCATGCGCTTCAAGGTGC
ACATGGAGGGCTCCGTGAACGGCCACGAGTTCGAGATCGAGGGCGAGGGCGAGGGCCGCCCCTACGAGGG
CACCCAGACCGCCAAGCTGAAGGTGACCAAGGGTGGCCCCCTGCCCTTCGCCTGGGACATCCTGTCCCCT
CAGTTCATGTACGGCTCCAAGGCCTACGTGAAGCACCCCGCCGACATCCCCGACTACTTGAAGCTGTCCT
TCCCCGAGGGCTTCAAGTGGGAGCGCGTGATGAACTTCGAGGACGGCGGCGTGGTGACCGTGACCCAGGA
CTCCTCCCTGCAGGACGGCGAGTTCATCTACAAGGTGAAGCTGCGCGGCACCAACTTCCCCTCCGACGGC
CCCGTAATGCAGAAGAAGACCATGGGCTGGGAGGCCTCCTCCGAGCGGATGTACCCCGAGGACGGCGCCC
TGAAGGGCGAGATCAAGCAGAGGCTGAAGCTGAAGGACGGCGGCCACTACGACGCTGAGGTCAAGACCAC
CTACAAGGCCAAGAAGCCCGTGCAGCTGCCCGGCGCCTACAACGTCAACATCAAGTTGGACATCACCTCC
CACAACGAGGACTACACCATCGTGGAACAGTACGAACGCGCCGAGGGCCGCCACTCCACCGGCGGCATGG
ACGAGCTGTACAAGTAAGGATCCACTAGTTCTAGAGTCGACCTGCAGGCATGCAAGCTTGGCACTGGCCG
TCGTTTTACAACGTCGTGACTGGGAAAACCCTGGCGTTACCCAACTTAATCGCCTTGCAGCACATCCCCC
TTTCGCCAGCTGGCGTAATAGCGAAGAGGCCCGCACCGATCGCCCTTCCCAACAGTTGCGCAGCCTGAAT
GGCGAATGCTAGAGCAGCTTGAGCTTGGATCAGATTGTCGTTTCCCGCCTTCAGTTTAAACTATCAGTGT
TTGACAGGATATATTGGCGGGTAAACCTAAGAGAAAAGAGCGTTTATTAGAATAATCGGATATTTAAAAG
GGCGTGAAAAGGTTTATCCGTTGGTCCATTTGTATGTCCATGCCAACCACAGGGTTCCCCTCGGGATCAA
AGTACTTTGATCCAACCCCTCCGCTGCTATAGTGCAGTCGGCTTCTGACGTTCAGTGCAGCCGTCTTCTG
AAAACGACATGTCGCACAAGTCCTAAGTTACGCGACAGGCTGCCGCCCTGCCCTTTTCCTGGCGTTTTCT
TGTCGCGTGTTTTAGTCGCATAAAGTAGAATACTTGCGACTAGAACCGGAGACATTACGCCATGAACAAG
AGCGCCGCCGCTGGCCTGCTGGGCTATGCCCGCGTCAGCACCGACGACCAGGACTTGACCAACCAACGGG
CCGAACTGCACGCGGCCGGCTGCACCAAGCTGTTTTCCGAGAAGATCACCGGCACCAGGCGCGACCGCCC
GGAGCTGGCCAGGATGCTTGACCACCTACGCCCTGGCGACGTTGTGACAGTGACCAGGCTAGACCGCCTG
GCCCGCAGCACCCGCGACCTACTGGACATTGCCGAGCGCATCCAGGAGGCCGGCGCGGGCCTGCGTAGCC
TGGCAGAGCCGTGGGCCGACACCACCACGCCGGCCGGCCGCATGGTGTTGACCGTGTTCGCCGGCATTGC
CGAGTTCGAGCGTTCCCTAATCATCGACCGCACCCGGAGCGGGCGCGAGGCCGCCAAGGCCCGAGGCGTG
AAGTTTGGCCCCCGCCCTACCCTCACCCCGGCACAGATCGCGCACGCCCGCGAGCTGATCGACCAGGAAG
GCCGCACCGTGAAAGAGGCGGCTGCACTGCTTGGCGTGCATCGCTCGACCCTGTACCGCGCACTTGAGCG
CAGCGAGGAAGTGACGCCCACCGAGGCCAGGCGGCGCGGTGCCTTCCGTGAGGACGCATTGACCGAGGCC
GACGCCCTGGCGGCCGCCGAGAATGAACGCCAAGAGGAACAAGCATGAAACCGCACCAGGACGGCCAGGA
CGAACCGTTTTTCATTACCGAAGAGATCGAGGCGGAGATGATCGCGGCCGGGTACGTGTTCGAGCCGCCC
GCGCACGTCTCAACCGTGCGGCTGCATGAAATCCTGGCCGGTTTGTCTGATGCCAAGCTGGCGGCCTGGC
CGGCCAGCTTGGCCGCTGAAGAAACCGAGCGCCGCCGTCTAAAAAGGTGATGTGTATTTGAGTAAAACAG
CTTGCGTCATGCGGTCGCTGCGTATATGATGCGATGAGTAAATAAACAAATACGCAAGGGGAACGCATGA
AGGTTATCGCTGTACTTAACCAGAAAGGCGGGTCAGGCAAGACGACCATCGCAACCCATCTAGCCCGCGC
CCTGCAACTCGCCGGGGCCGATGTTCTGTTAGTCGATTCCGATCCCCAGGGCAGTGCCCGCGATTGGGCG
GCCGTGCGGGAAGATCAACCGCTAACCGTTGTCGGCATCGACCGCCCGACGATTGACCGCGACGTGAAGG
CCATCGGCCGGCGCGACTTCGTAGTGATCGACGGAGCGCCCCAGGCGGCGGACTTGGCTGTGTCCGCGAT
CAAGGCAGCCGACTTCGTGCTGATTCCGGTGCAGCCAAGCCCTTACGACATATGGGCCACCGCCGACCTG
GTGGAGCTGGTTAAGCAGCGCATTGAGGTCACGGATGGAAGGCTACAAGCGGCCTTTGTCGTGTCGCGGG
CGATCAAAGGCACGCGCATCGGCGGTGAGGTTGCCGAGGCGCTGGCCGGGTACGAGCTGCCCATTCTTGA
GTCCCGTATCACGCAGCGCGTGAGCTACCCAGGCACTGCCGCCGCCGGCACAACCGTTCTTGAATCAGAA
CCCGAGGGCGACGCTGCCCGCGAGGTCCAGGCGCTGGCCGCTGAAATTAAATCAAAACTCATTTGAGTTA
ATGAGGTAAAGAGAAAATGAGCAAAAGCACAAACACGCTAAGTGCCGGCCGTCCGAGCGCACGCAGCAGC
AAGGCTGCAACGTTGGCCAGCCTGGCAGACACGCCAGCCATGAAGCGGGTCAACTTTCAGTTGCCGGCGG
AGGATCACACCAAGCTGAAGATGTACGCGGTACGCCAAGGCAAGACCATTACCGAGCTGCTATCTGAATA
CATCGCGCAGCTACCAGAGTAAATGAGCAAATGAATAAATGAGTAGATGAATTTTAGCGGCTAAAGGAGG
CGGCATGGAAAATCAAGAACAACCAGGCACCGACGCCGTGGAATGCCCCATGTGTGGAGGAACGGGCGGT
TGGCCAGGCGTAAGCGGCTGGGTTGCCTGCCGGCCCTGCAATGGCACTGGAACCCCCAAGCCCGAGGAAT
CGGCGTGAGCGGTCGCAAACCATCCGGCCCGGTACAAATCGGCGCGGCGCTGGGTGATGACCTGGTGGAG
AAGTTGAAGGCCGCGCAGGCCGCCCAGCGGCAACGCATCGAGGCAGAAGCACGCCCCGGTGAATCGTGGC
AAGCGGCCGCTGATCGAATCCGCAAAGAATCCCGGCAACCGCCGGCAGCCGGTGCGCCGTCGATTAGGAA
GCCGCCCAAGGGCGACGAGCAACCAGATTTTTTCGTTCCGATGCTCTATGACGTGGGCACCCGCGATAGT
CGCAGCATCATGGACGTGGCCGTTTTCCGTCTGTCGAAGCGTGACCGACGAGCTGGCGAGGTGATCCGCT
ACGAGCTTCCAGACGGGCACGTAGAGGTTTCCGCAGGGCCGGCCGGCATGGCCAGTGTGTGGGATTACGA
CCTGGTACTGATGGCGGTTTCCCATCTAACCGAATCCATGAACCGATACCGGGAAGGGAAGGGAGACAAG
CCCGGCCGCGTGTTCCGTCCACACGTTGCGGACGTACTCAAGTTCTGCCGGCGAGCCGATGGCGGAAAGC
AGAAAGACGACCTGGTAGAAACCTGCATTCGGTTAAACACCACGCACGTTGCCATGCAGCGTACGAAGAA
GGCCAAGAACGGCCGCCTGGTGACGGTATCCGAGGGTGAAGCCTTGATTAGCCGCTACAAGATCGTAAAG
AGCGAAACCGGGCGGCCGGAGTACATCGAGATCGAGCTAGCTGATTGGATGTACCGCGAGATCACAGAAG
GCAAGAACCCGGACGTGCTGACGGTTCACCCCGATTACTTTTTGATCGATCCCGGCATCGGCCGTTTTCT
CTACCGCCTGGCACGCCGCGCCGCAGGCAAGGCAGAAGCCAGATGGTTGTTCAAGACGATCTACGAACGC
AGTGGCAGCGCCGGAGAGTTCAAGAAGTTCTGTTTCACCGTGCGCAAGCTGATCGGGTCAAATGACCTGC
CGGAGTACGATTTGAAGGAGGAGGCGGGGCAGGCTGGCCCGATCCTAGTCATGCGCTACCGCAACCTGAT
CGAGGGCGAAGCATCCGCCGGTTCCTAATGTACGGAGCAGATGCTAGGGCAAATTGCCCTAGCAGGGGAA
AAAGGTCGAAAAGGTCTCTTTCCTGTGGATAGCACGTACATTGGGAACCCAAAGCCGTACATTGGGAACC
GGAACCCGTACATTGGGAACCCAAAGCCGTACATTGGGAACCGGTCACACATGTAAGTGACTGATATAAA
AGAGAAAAAAGGCGATTTTTCCGCCTAAAACTCTTTAAAACTTATTAAAACTCTTAAAACCCGCCTGGCC
TGTGCATAACTGTCTGGCCAGCGCACAGCCGAAGAGCTGCAAAAAGCGCCTACCCTTCGGTCGCTGCGCT
CCCTACGCCCCGCCGCTTCGCGTCGGCCTATCGCGGCCGCTGGCCGCTCAAAAATGGCTGGCCTACGGCC
AGGCAATCTACCAGGGCGCGGACAAGCCGCGCCGTCGCCACTCGACCGCCGGCGCCCACATCAAGGCACC
CTGCCTCGCGCGTTTCGGTGATGACGGTGAAAACCTCTGACACATGCAGCTCCCGGAGACGGTCACAGCT
TGTCTGTAAGCGGATGCCGGGAGCAGACAAGCCCGTCAGGGCGCGTCAGCGGGTGTTGGCGGGTGTCGGG
GCGCAGCCATGACCCAGTCACGTAGCGATAGCGGAGTGTATACTGGCTTAACTATGCGGCATCAGAGCAG
ATTGTACTGAGAGTGCACCATATGCGGTGTGAAATACCGCACAGATGCGTAAGGAGAAAATACCGCATCA
GGCGCTCTTCCGCTTCCTCGCTCACTGACTCGCTGCGCTCGGTCGTTCGGCTGCGGCGAGCGGTATCAGC
TCACTCAAAGGCGGTAATACGGTTATCCACAGAATCAGGGGATAACGCAGGAAAGAACATGTGAGCAAAA
GGCCAGCAAAAGGCCAGGAACCGTAAAAAGGCCGCGTTGCTGGCGTTTTTCCATAGGCTCCGCCCCCCTG
ACGAGCATCACAAAAATCGACGCTCAAGTCAGAGGTGGCGAAACCCGACAGGACTATAAAGATACCAGGC
GTTTCCCCCTGGAAGCTCCCTCGTGCGCTCTCCTGTTCCGACCCTGCCGCTTACCGGATACCTGTCCGCC
TTTCTCCCTTCGGGAAGCGTGGCGCTTTCTCATAGCTCACGCTGTAGGTATCTCAGTTCGGTGTAGGTCG
TTCGCTCCAAGCTGGGCTGTGTGCACGAACCCCCCGTTCAGCCCGACCGCTGCGCCTTATCCGGTAACTA
TCGTCTTGAGTCCAACCCGGTAAGACACGACTTATCGCCACTGGCAGCAGCCACTGGTAACAGGATTAGC
AGAGCGAGGTATGTAGGCGGTGCTACAGAGTTCTTGAAGTGGTGGCCTAACTACGGCTACACTAGAAGGA
CAGTATTTGGTATCTGCGCTCTGCTGAAGCCAGTTACCTTCGGAAAAAGAGTTGGTAGCTCTTGATCCGG
CAAACAAACCACCGCTGGTAGCGGTGGTTTTTTTGTTTGCAAGCAGCAGATTACGCGCAGAAAAAAAGGA
TCTCAAGAAGATCCTTTGATCTTTTCTACGGGGTCTGACGCTCAGTGGAACGAAAACTCACGTTAAGGGA
TTTTGGTCATGCATTCTAGGTACTAAAACAATTCATCCAGTAAAATATAATATTTTATTTTCTCCCAATC
AGGCTTGATCCCCAGTAAGTCAAAAAATAGCTCGACATACTGTTCTTCCCCGATATCCTCCCTGATCGAC
CGGACGCAGAAGGCAATGTCATACCACTTGTCCGCCCTGCCGCTTCTCCCAAGATCAATAAAGCCACTTA
CTTTGCCATCTTTCACAAAGATGTTGCTGTCTCCCAGGTCGCCGTGGGAAAAGACAAGTTCCTCTTCGGG
CTTTTCCGTCTTTAAAAAATCATACAGCTCGCGCGGATCTTTAAATGGAGTGTCTTCTTCCCAGTTTTCG
CAATCCACATCGGCCAGATCGTTATTCAGTAAGTAATCCAATTCGGCTAAGCGGCTGTCTAAGCTATTCG
TATAGGGACAATCCGATATGTCGATGGAGTGAAAGAGCCTGATGCACTCCGCATACAGCTCGATAATCTT
TTCAGGGCTTTGTTCATCTTCATACTCTTCCGAGCAAAGGACGCCATCGGCCTCACTCATGAGCAGATTG
CTCCAGCCATCATGCCGTTCAAAGTGCAGGACCTTTGGAACAGGCAGCTTTCCTTCCAGCCATAGCATCA
TGTCCTTTTCCCGTTCCACATCATAGGTGGTCCCTTTATACCGGCTGTCCGTCATTTTTAAATATAGGTT
TTCATTTTCTCCCACCAGCTTATATACCTTAGCAGGAGACATTCCTTCCGTATCTTTTACGCAGCGGTAT
TTTTCGATCAGTTTTTTCAATTCCGGTGATATTCTCATTTTAGCCATTTATTATTTCCTTCCTCTTTTCT
ATAGTATTTAAAGATACCCCAAGAAGCTAATTATAACAAGACGAACTCCAATTCACTGTTCCTTGCATTC
TAAAACCTTAAATACCAGAAAACAGCTTTTTCAAAGTTGTTTTCAAAGTTGGCGTATAACATAGTATCGA
CGGAGCCGATTTTGAAACCGCGGTGATCACAGGCAGCAACGCTCTGTCATCGTTACAATCAACATGCTAC
CCTCCGCGAGATCATCCGTGTTTCAAACCCGGCAGCTTAGTTGCCGTTCTTCCGAATAGCATCGGTAACA
TGAGCAAAGTCTGCCGCCTTACAACGGCTCTCCCGCTGACGCCGTCCCGGACTGATGGGCTGCCTGTATC
GAGTGGTGATTTTGTGCCGAGCTGCCGGTCGGGGAGCTGTTGGCTGGCTGGTGGCAGGATATATTGTGGT
GTAAACAAATTGACGCTTAGACAACTTAATAACACATTGCGGACGTTTTTAATGTACTGAATTAACGCCG
AATTAATTCGGGGGATCTGGATTTTAGTACTGGATTTTGGTTTTAGGAATTAGAAATTTTATTGATAGAA
GTATTTTACAAATACAAATACATACTAAGGGTTTCTTATATGCTCAACACATGAGCGAAACCCTATAGGA
ACCCTAATTCCCTTATCTGGGAACTACTCACACATTATTATGGAGAAA
