>Addgene plasmid #118994 | pFGL1269R | depositor partial sequence | sequence record 226276 | Bar:mCherry (without ATG)
GGTACCAGCCCAGAACGACGCCCGGCCGACATCCGCCGTGCCACCGAGGCGGACATGCCGGCGGTCTGCA
CCATCGTCAACCACTACATCGAGACAAGCACGGTCAACTTCCGTACCGAGCCGCAGGAACCGCAGGAGTG
GACGGACGACCTCGTCCGTCTGCGGGAGCGCTATCCCTGGCTCGTCGCCGAGGTGGACGGCGAGGTCGCC
GGCATCGCCTACGCGGGTCCCTGGAAGGCACGCAACGCCTACGACTGGACGGCCGAATCGACCGTGTACG
TCTCCCCCCGCCACCAGCGGACGGGACTGGGCTCCACGCTCTACACCCACCTGCTGAAGTCCCTGGAGGC
ACAGGGCTTCAAGAGCGTGGTCGCTGTCATCGGGCTGCCCAACGACCCGAGCGTGCGCATGCACGAGGCG
CTCGGATATGCCCCCCGCGGCATGCTGCGGGCGGCCGGCTTCAAGCACGGGAACTGGCATGACGTGGGTT
TCTGGCAGCTGGACTTCAGCCTGCCGGTTCCGCCCCGTCCGGTCCTGCCCGTCACCGAGATTGTGAGCAA
GGGCGAGGAGGATAACATGGCCATCATCAAGGAGTTCATGCGCTTCAAGGTGCACATGGAGGGCTCCGTG
AACGGCCACGAGTTCGAGATCGAGGGCGAGGGCGAGGGCCGCCCCTACGAGGGCACCCAGACCGCCAAGC
TGAAGGTGACCAAGGGTGGCCCCCTGCCCTTCGCCTGGGACATCCTGTCCCCTCAGTTCATGTACGGCTC
CAAGGCCTACGTGAAGCACCCCGCCGACATCCCCGACTACTTGAAGCTGTCCTTCCCCGAGGGCTTCAAG
TGGGAGCGCGTGATGAACTTCGAGGACGGCGGCGTGGTGACCGTGACCCAGGACTCCTCCCTGCAGGACG
GCGAGTTCATCTACAAGGTGAAGCTGCGCGGCACCAACTTCCCCTCCGACGGCCCCGTAATGCAGAAGAA
GACCATGGGCTGGGAGGCCTCCTCCGAGCGGATGTACCCCGAGGACGGCGCCCTGAAGGGCGAGATCAAG
CAGAGGCTGAAGCTGAAGGACGGCGGCCACTACGACGCTGAGGTCAAGACCACCTACAAGGCCAAGAAGC
CCGTGCAGCTGCCCGGCGCCTACAACGTCAACATCAAGTTGGACATCACCTCCCACAACGAGGACTACAC
CATCGTGGAACAGTACGAACGCGCCGAGGGCCGCCACTCCACCGGCGGCATGGACGAGCTGTACAAGTAA
GGATCC
